>Addgene plasmid #104546 | optoPKAW196R/Y204A | addgene full sequence | sequence record 204322 | Addgene NGS Result
TAGTTATTAATAGTAATCAATTACGGGGTCATTAGTTCATAGCCCATATATGGAGTTCCGCGTTACATAA
CTTACGGTAAATGGCCCGCCTGGCTGACCGCCCAACGACCCCCGCCCATTGACGTCAATAATGACGTATG
TTCCCATAGTAACGCCAATAGGGACTTTCCATTGACGTCAATGGGTGGAGTATTTACGGTAAACTGCCCA
CTTGGCAGTACATCAAGTGTATCATATGCCAAGTACGCCCCCTATTGACGTCAATGACGGTAAATGGCCC
GCCTGGCATTATGCCCAGTACATGACCTTATGGGACTTTCCTACTTGGCAGTACATCTACGTATTAGTCA
TCGCTATTACCATGGTGATGCGGTTTTGGCAGTACATCAATGGGCGTGGATAGCGGTTTGACTCACGGGG
ATTTCCAAGTCTCCACCCCATTGACGTCAATGGGAGTTTGTTTTGGCACCAAAATCAACGGGACTTTCCA
AAATGTCGTAACAACTCCGCCCCATTGACGCAAATGGGCGGTAGGCGTGTACGGTGGGAGGTCTATATAA
GCAGAGCTGGTTTAGTGAACCGTCAGATCCGCTAGCGCTACCGGACTCAGATCTCGAGGCCACCATGAAG
ATGGACAAAAAGACTATAGTTTGGTTTAGAAGAGACCTAAGGATTGAGGATAATCCTGCATTAGCAGCAG
CTGCTCACGAAGGATCTGTTTTTCCTGTCTTCATTTGGTGTCCTGAAGAAGAAGGACAGTTTTATCCTGG
AAGAGCTTCAAGATGGTGGATGAAACAATCACTTGCTCACTTATCTCAATCCTTGAAGGCTCTTGGATCT
GACCTCACTTTAATCAAAACCCACAACACGATTTCAGCGATCTTGGATTGTATCCGCGTTACCGGTGCTA
CAAAAGTCGTCTTTAACCACCTCTATGATCCTGTTTCGTTAGTTCGGGACCATACCGTAAAGGAGAAGCT
GGTGGAACGTGGGATCTCTGTGCAAAGCTACAATGGAGATCTATTGTATGAACCGTGGGAGATATACTGC
GAAAAGGGCAAACCTTTTACGAGTTTCAATTCTTACTGGAAGAAATGCTTAGATATGTCGATTGAATCCG
TTATGCTTCCTCCTCCTTGGCGGTTGATGCCAATAACTGCAGCGGCTGAAGCGATTTGGGCGTGTTCGAT
TGAAGAACTAGGGCTGGAGAATGAGGCCGAGAAACCGAGCAATGCGTTGTTAACTAGAGCTTGGTCTCCA
GGATGGAGCAATGCTGATAAGTTACTAAATGAGTTCATCGAGAAGCAGTTGATAGATTATGCAAAGAACA
GCAAGAAAGTTGTTGGGAATTCTACTTCACTACTTTCTCCGTATCTCCATTTCGGGGAAATAAGCGTCAG
ACACGTTTTCCAGTGTGCCCGGATGAAACAAATTATATGGGCAAGAGATAAGAACAGTGAAGGAGAAGAA
AGTGCAGATCTTTTTCTTAGGGGAATCGGTTTAAGAGAGTATTCTCGGTATATATGTTTCAACTTCCCGT
TTACTCACGAGCAATCGTTGTTGAGTCATCTTCGGTTTTTCCCTTGGGATGCTGATGTTGATAAGTTCAA
GGCCTGGAGACAAGGCAGGACCGGTTATCCGTTGGTGGATGCCGGAATGAGAGAGCTTTGGGCTACCGGA
TGGATGCATAACAGAATAAGAGTGATTGTTTCAAGCTTTGCTGTGAAGTTTCTTCTCCTTCCATGGAAAT
GGGGAATGAAGTATTTCTGGGATACACTTTTGGATGCTGATTTGGAATGTGACATCCTTGGCTGGCAGTA
TATCTCTGGGAGTATCCCCGATGGCCACGAGCTTGATCGCTTGGACAATCCCGCGTTACAAGGCGCCAAA
TATGACCCAGAAGGTGAGTACATAAGGCAATGGCTTCCCGAGCTTGCGAGATTGCCAACTGAATGGATCC
ATCATCCATGGGACGCTCCTTTAACCGTACTCAAAGCTTCTGGTGTGGAACTCGGAACAAACTATGCGAA
ACCCATTGTAGACATCGACACAGCTCGTGAGCTACTAGCTAAAGCTATTTCAAGAACCCGTGAAGCACAG
ATCATGATCGGAGCAGCAGCCCGGGATCCACCGGTCGCCACCATGGTGAGCAAGGGCGAGGAGGATAACA
TGGCCATCATCAAGGAGTTCATGCGCTTCAAGGTGCACATGGAGGGCTCCGTGAACGGCCACGAGTTCGA
GATCGAGGGCGAGGGCGAGGGCCGCCCCTACGAGGGCACCCAGACCGCCAAGCTGAAGGTGACCAAGGGT
GGCCCCCTGCCCTTCGCCTGGGACATCCTGTCCCCTCAGTTCATGTACGGCTCCAAGGCCTACGTGAAGC
ACCCCGCCGACATCCCCGACTACTTGAAGCTGTCCTTCCCCGAGGGCTTCAAGTGGGAGCGCGTGATGAA
CTTCGAGGACGGCGGCGTGGTGACCGTGACCCAGGACTCCTCCCTGCAGGACGGCGAGTTCATCTACAAG
GTGAAGCTGCGCGGCACCAACTTCCCCTCCGACGGCCCCGTAATGCAGAAGAAGACCATGGGCTGGGAGG
CCTCCTCCGAGCGGATGTACCCCGAGGACGGCGCCCTGAAGGGCGAGATCAAGCAGAGGCTGAAGCTGAA
GGACGGCGGCCACTACGACGCTGAGGTCAAGACCACCTACAAGGCCAAGAAGCCCGTGCAGCTGCCCGGC
GCCTACAACGTCAACATCAAGTTGGACATCACCTCCCACAACGAGGACTACACCATCGTGGAACAGTACG
AACGCGCCGAGGGCCGCCACTCCACCGGCGGCATGGACGAGCTGTACAAGAGTGCTGGTGGTAGTGCTGG
TGGTAGTGCTGGTGGTAGTGCTGGTGGTATGGGCAACGCCGCCGCCGCCAAGAAGGGCAGCGAGCAGGAG
AGCGTGAAAGAGTTCCTAGCCAAAGCCAAGGAAGATTTCCTGAAAAAATGGGAGACCCCTTCTCAGAATA
CAGCCCAGTTGGATCAGTTTGATAGAATCAAGACCCTTGGCACCGGCTCCTTTGGGCGAGTGATGCTGGT
GAAGCACAAGGAGAGTGGGAACCACTACGCCATGAAGATCTTAGACAAGCAGAAGGTGGTGAAGCTAAAG
CAGATCGAGCACACTCTGAATGAGAAGCGCATCCTGCAGGCCGTCAACTTCCCGTTCCTGGTCAAACTTG
AATTCTCCTTCAAGGACAACTCAAACCTGTATATGGTCATGGAGTATGTAGCTGGTGGCGAGATGTTCTC
CCACCTACGGCGGATTGGAAGGTTCAGCGAGCCCCATGCCCGTTTCTACGCGGCGCAGATCGTCCTGACC
TTTGAGTATCTGCACTCCCTGGACCTCATCTACCGGGACCTGAAGCCCGAGAATCTTCTCATCGACCAGC
AGGGCTATATTCAGGTGACAGACTTCGGTTTTGCCAAGCGTGTGAAAGGCCGTACTCGGACCTTGTGTGG
GACCCCTGAGGCCTTGGCCCCCGAGATTATCCTGAGCAAAGGCTACAACAAGGCTGTGGACTGGTGGGCT
CTCGGAGTCCTCATCTACGAGATGGCTGCTGGTTACCCACCCTTCTTCGCTGACCAGCCTATCCAGATCT
ATGAGAAAATCGTCTCTGGGAAGGTGCGGTTCCCATCCCACTTCAGCTCTGACTTGAAGGACCTGCTGCG
GAACCTTCTGCAAGTGGATCTCACCAAGCGCTTTGGGAACCTCAAGAACGGGGTCAATGACATCAAGAAC
CACAAGTGGTTTGCCACGACTGACTGGATTGCCATCTATCAGAGAAAGGTGGAAGCTCCCTTCATACCAA
AGTTTAAAGGCCCTGGGGACACGAGTAACTTTGACGACTATGAGGAGGAAGAGATCCGGGTCTCCATCAA
TGAGAAGTGTGGCAAGGAGTTTACTGAGTTTTAATGAGCGGCCGCGACTCTAGATCATAATCAGCCATAC
CACATTTGTAGAGGTTTTACTTGCTTTAAAAAACCTCCCACACCTCCCCCTGAACCTGAAACATAAAATG
AATGCAATTGTTGTTGTTAACTTGTTTATTGCAGCTTATAATGGTTACAAATAAAGCAATAGCATCACAA
ATTTCACAAATAAAGCATTTTTTTCACTGCATTCTAGTTGTGGTTTGTCCAAACTCATCAATGTATCTTA
AGGCGTAAATTGTAAGCGTTAATATTTTGTTAAAATTCGCGTTAAATTTTTGTTAAATCAGCTCATTTTT
TAACCAATAGGCCGAAATCGGCAAAATCCCTTATAAATCAAAAGAATAGACCGAGATAGGGT
[37 nt withheld, positions 4333-4369]
AAAGAACGTGGACTCCAACGTCAAAGG
[49 nt withheld, positions 4397-4445]
T
[91 nt withheld, positions 4447-4537]
G
[124 nt withheld, positions 4539-4662]
CAGGTGGCACTTTTCGGGGAAATGTGCGCGGAACCCCTATTTGTTTATTTTTCTAAATACATTCAAATAT
GTATCCGCTCATGAGACAATAACCCTGATAAATGCTTCAATAATATTGAAAAAGGAAGAGTCCTGAGGCG
GAAAGAACCAGCTGTGGAATGTGTGTCAGTTAGGGTGTGGAAAGTCCCCAGGCTCCCCAGCAGGCAGAAG
TATGCAAAGCATGCATCTCAATTAGTCAGCAACCAGGTGTGGAAAGTCCCCAGGCTCCCCAGCAGGCAGA
AGTATGCAAAGCATGCATCTCAATTAGTCAGCAACCATAGTCCCGCCCCTAACTCCGCCCATCCCGCCCC
TAACTCCGCCCAGTTCCGCCCATTCTCCGCCCCATGGCTGACTAATTTTTTTTATTTATGCAGAGGCCGA
GGCCGCCTCGGCCTCTGAGCTATTCCAGAAGTAGTGAGGAGGCTTTTTTGGAGGCCTAGGCTTTTGCAAA
GATCGATCAAGAGACAGGATGAGGATCGTTTCGCATGATTGAACAAGATGGATTGCACGCAGGTTCTCCG
GCCGCTTGGGTGGAGAGGCTATTCGGCTATGACTGGGCACAACAGACAATCGGCTGCTCTGATGCCGCCG
TGTTCCGGCTGTCAGCGCAGGGGCGCCCGGTTCTTTTTGTCAAGACCGACCTGTCCGGTGCCCTGAATGA
ACTGCAAGACGAGGCAGCGCGGCTATCGTGGCTGGCCACGACGGGCGTTCCTTGCGCAGCTGTGCTCGAC
GTTGTCACTGAAGCGGGAAGGGACTGGCTGCTATTGGGCGAAGTGCCGGGGCAGGATCTCCTGTCATCTC
ACCTTGCTCCTGCCGAGAAAGTATCCATCATGGCTGATGCAATGCGGCGGCTGCATACGCTTGATCCGGC
TACCTGCCCATTCGACCACCAAGCGAAACATCGCATCGAGCGAGCACGTACTCGGATGGAAGCCGGTCTT
GTCGATCAGGATGATCTGGACGAAGAGCATCAGGGGCTCGCGCCAGCCGAACTGTTCGCCAGGCTCAAGG
CGAGCATGCCCGACGGCGAGGATCTCGTCGTGACCCATGGCGATGCCTGCTTGCCGAATATCATGGTGGA
AAATGGCCGCTTTTCTGGATTCATCGACTGTGGCCGGCTGGGTGTGGCGGACCGCTATCAGGACATAGCG
TTGGCTACCCGTGATATTGCTGAAGAGCTTGGCGGCGAATGGGCTGACCGCTTCCTCGTGCTTTACGGTA
TCGCCGCTCCCGATTCGCAGCGCATCGCCTTCTATCGCCTTCTTGACGAGTTCTTCTGAGCGGGACTCTG
GGGTTCGAAATGACCGACCAAGCGACGCCCAACCTGCCATCACGAGATTTCGATTCCACCGCCGCCTTCT
ATGAAAGGTTGGGCTTCGGAATCGTTTTCCGGGACGCCGGCTGGATGATCCTCCAGCGCGGGGATCTCAT
GCTGGAGTTCTTCGCCCACCCTAGGGGGAGGCTAACTGAAACACGGAAGGAGACAATACCGGAAGGAACC
CGCGCTATGACGGCAATAAAAAGACAGAATAAAACGCACGGTGTTGGGTCGTTTGTTCATAAACGCGGGG
TTCGGTCCCAGGGCTGGCACTCTGTCGATACCCCACCGAGACCCCATTGGGGCCAATACGCCCGCGTTTC
TTCCTTTTCCCCACCCCACCCCCCAAGTTCGGGTGAAGGCCCAGGGCTCGCAGCCAACGTCGGGGCGGCA
GGCCCTGCCATAGCCTCAGGTTACTCATATATACTTTAGATTGATTTAAAACTTCATTTTTAATTTAAAA
GGATCTAGGTGAAGATCCTTTTTGATAATCTCATGACCAAAATCCCTTAACGTGAGTTTTCGTTCCACTG
AGCGTCAGACCCCGTAGAAAAGATCAAAGGATCTTCTTGAGATCCTTTTTTTCTGCGCGTAATCTGCTGC
TTGCAAACAAAAAAACCACCGCTACCAGCGGTGGTTTGTTTGCCGGATCAAGAGCTACCAACTCTTTTTC
CGAAGGTAACTGGCTTCAGCAGAGCGCAGATACCAAATACTGTTCTTCTAGTGTAGCCGTAGTTAGGCCA
CCACTTCAAGAACTCTGTAGCACCGCCTACATACCTCGCTCTGCTAATCCTGTTACCAGTGGCTGCTGCC
AGTGGCGATAAGTCGTGTCTTACCGGGTTGGACTCAAGACGATAGTTACCGGATAAGGCGCAGCGGTCGG
GCTGAACGGGGGGTTCGTGCACACAGCCCAGCTTGGAGCGAACGACCTACACCGAACTGAGATACCTACA
GCGTGAGCTATGAGAAAGCGCCACGCTTCCCGAAGGGAGAAAGGCGGACAGGTATCCGGTAAGCGGCAGG
GTCGGAACAGGAGAGCGCACGAGGGAGCTTCCAGGGGGAAACGCCTGGTATCTTTATAGTCCTGTCGGGT
TTCGCCACCTCTGACTTGAGCGTCGATTTTTGTGATGCTCGTCAGGGGGGCGGAGCCTATGGAAAAACGC
CAGCAACGCGGCCTTTTTACGGTTCCTGGCCTTTTGCTGGCCTTTTGCTCACATGTTCTTTCCTGCGTTA
TCCCCTGATTCTGTGGATAACCGTATTACCGCCATGCAT
Features (pLannotate 1.2.2; 17 found; start..end, strand, type, name):
     61..364     +  enhancer       CMV enhancer: human cytomegalovirus immediate early enhancer
    365..568     +  promoter       CMV promoter: human cytomegalovirus (CMV) immediate early promoter
    591..618     +  misc_feature   MCS (fragment): multiple cloning site
    625..2118    +  CDS            CRY2PHR: N-terminal photolyase homology region of Arabidopsis thaliana cryptochrome 2 binds to CIB1 upon exposure to blue light (Kennedy et al., 2010)
   2119..2135    +  misc_feature   MCS (fragment): multiple cloning site
   2143..2850    +  CDS            mCherry: mCherry is a basic (constitutively fluorescent) red fluorescent protein published in 2004, derived from Discosoma sp.. It is reported to be a very rapidly-maturing monomer with low acid sensitivity.
   2899..3951    +  CDS            Prkaca: KAPCA_MOUSE - Also known as Pkaca. Experimental evidence at protein level: Swiss-Prot protein existence level 1. [Isoform 2]: Phosphorylates and activates ABL1 in sperm flagellum to promote spermatozoa capacitation. From Mus musculus (Mouse).
   3973..4056    +  CDS            large T antigen (fragment): large T antigen from SV40 (simian virus 40)
   4079..4200    +  polyA_signal   SV40 poly(A) signal: SV40 polyadenylation signal
   4234..4662    -  rep_origin     f1 ori (sequence partly withheld): f1 bacteriophage origin of replication; arrow indicates direction of (+) strand synthesis
   4689..4793    +  promoter       AmpR promoter: bla
   4795..5152    +  promoter       SV40 promoter: SV40 enhancer and early promoter
   5187..5981    +  CDS            NeoR/KanR: aminoglycoside phosphotransferase from Tn5; aph(3')-II (or nptII); confers resistance to neomycin, kanamycin, and G418 (Geneticin®)
   6002..6154    +  CDS            ble (fragment): BLE_KLEPN - Experimental evidence at protein level: Swiss-Prot protein existence level 1. Binding protein with a strong affinity to the bleomycin family of antibiotics. Binds to CL990; an antimitotic-antibiotic compound. From Klebsiella pneumoniae.
   6213..6260    +  polyA_signal   HSV TK poly(A) signal: herpes simplex virus thymidine kinase polyadenylation signal (Cole and Stacy, 1985)
   6351..6367    -  polyA_signal   bGH poly(A) signal (fragment): bovine growth hormone polyadenylation signal
   6589..7177    +  rep_origin     ori: high-copy-number ColE1/pMB1/pBR322/pUC origin of replication
