[The description below was written by a language model from this plasmid's Addgene catalogue record and pLannotate feature annotations shown in this document.]
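Description:
optoPKAW196R/Y204A is a mammalian expression plasmid of about 7.3 kb built on the pmCherryCry2 backbone. It encodes an optogenetic form of the cAMP-dependent protein kinase catalytic subunit. It is propagated in E. coli from a high-copy ColE1/pUC-type origin and also carries an f1 phage origin. A single Tn5 NeoR/KanR gene serves as the marker in both hosts. It sits behind tandem bacterial (bla) and SV40 early promoters and ends in an HSV TK polyadenylation signal, giving kanamycin resistance in bacteria and G418 resistance in transfected mammalian cells. The short ble, bGH poly(A) and large T antigen fragments in the feature table appear to be backbone remnants or annotation matches rather than functional parts.

The payload is one open reading frame driven by the CMV immediate-early enhancer and promoter and terminated by the SV40 poly(A) signal. It starts with CRY2PHR, the photolyase homology region of Arabidopsis thaliana cryptochrome 2, followed by mCherry and then the PKA catalytic subunit, which the annotation matches to mouse Prkaca. The kinase segment was cloned between BsrGI and NotI sites and carries the W196R and Y204A substitutions. The record does not state what these mutations do.

CRY2PHR binds its partner CIB1 under blue light, so the fusion can in principle be recruited by light to wherever a CIB1-bearing anchor is placed in the cell, while mCherry lets its location be followed by red fluorescence. No CIB1 component is encoded on this plasmid, so one would have to be supplied separately. The associated publication title indicates use in designing and profiling a subcellularly targeted, light-controlled PKA.
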