Addgene plasmid #104546: optoPKAW196R/Y204A
Purpose: Expresses Cry2-mCherry-PKA W196R/Y204A in mammalian cells.
Depositing lab: David Lawrence. Publication: Design and Profiling of a Subcellular Targeted Optogenetic cAMP-Dependent Protein Kinase. O'Banion CP, Priestman MA, Hughes RM, Herring LE, Capuzzi SJ, Lawrence DS. Cell Chem Biol. 2017 Oct 25. pii: S2451-9456(17)30355-0. doi: 10.1016/j.chembiol.2017.09.011. PubMed 29104065.
Backbone
  Vector backbone: pmCherryCry2
  Backbone manufacturer: Chandra Tucker
  Backbone size w/o insert (bp): 6219
  Total vector size (bp): 7272
  Vector type: Mammalian Expression
  Selectable markers: Neomycin (select with G418)
Growth in bacteria
  Bacterial resistance: Kanamycin, 50 μg/mL
  Growth temperature: 37°C
  Growth strain: DH5alpha
  Copy number: High Copy
Gene/Insert
  Gene/Insert name: Cry2-mCherry-PKA W196R/Y204A (alt name: optoPKA)
  Species: A. thaliana (mustard weed), Synthetic
  Insert size (bp): 3327
  Mutation: PKA W196R and Y204A
  Promoter: CMV
  Tag / fusion protein: mCherry
  Cloning method: Restriction Enzyme; 5′ cloning site BsrGI (not destroyed); 3′ cloning site NotI (not destroyed)
  Sequencing primers: 5′ CGCAAATGGGCGGTAGGCGTG; 3′ GAAATTTGTGATGCTATTGC
Resource information
  A portion of this plasmid was derived from a plasmid made by: PKA catalytic subunit was a gift from Dr. Susan Taylor.
Terms and licenses: Academic/Nonprofit Terms; Industry Terms: Not Available to Industry
How to cite: optoPKAW196R/Y204A was a gift from David Lawrence (Addgene plasmid # 104546 ; http://n2t.net/addgene:104546 ; RRID:Addgene_104546)
